Addgene plasmid #56189: mCrimson2-H2B-C-10
Purpose: Localization: Nucleus/Histones, Excitation: 588, Emission: 615
Depositing lab: Michael Davidson. Depositing organization: Florida State University, Tallahassee.
Backbone
  Vector backbone: mCrimson2-C1
  Backbone size w/o insert (bp): 4750
  Vector type: Mammalian Expression
  Selectable markers: Neomycin (select with G418)
Growth in bacteria
  Bacterial resistance: Kanamycin, 50 μg/mL
  Growth temperature: 37°C
  Growth strain: DH5alpha
  Copy number: High Copy
Gene/Insert
  Gene/Insert name: H2B (alt names: Human Histone H2B; NM_021058.3)
  Species: H. sapiens (human)
  Mutation: D26G and V119I in H2B
  Entrez Gene: H2BC11 (a.k.a. H2B/r, H2BFR, H2BJ, HIST1H2BJ)
  Promoter: CMV
  Tag / fusion protein: mCrimson2 (N terminal on backbone)
  Cloning method: Unknown
  Sequencing primers: 5′ CMV-F; 3′ SV40pA-R
Terms and licenses: Academic/Nonprofit Terms; Industry Terms
Depositor comments: . Excitation = 588; Emission = 615
How to cite: mCrimson2-H2B-C-10 was a gift from Michael Davidson (Addgene plasmid # 56189 ; http://n2t.net/addgene:56189 ; RRID:Addgene_56189)
