[The description below was written by a language model from this plasmid's Addgene catalogue record and pLannotate feature annotations shown in this document.]
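Description:
mCrimson2-H2B-C-10 is a mammalian expression plasmid built on the mCrimson2-C1 backbone, a C1-style fluorescent protein fusion vector, and encodes human histone H2B fused to the red fluorescent protein mCrimson2. The sequenced plasmid is 5,094 nt. It is maintained at high copy in E. coli through a ColE1/pUC-type origin and also carries an f1 phage origin. One NeoR/KanR (aminoglycoside phosphotransferase) gene provides both selections. A bacterial bla-type promoter drives it for kanamycin resistance, and the SV40 enhancer/early promoter drives it for G418 selection in mammalian cells, with the HSV TK polyadenylation signal terminating the cassette.

The expression unit consists of the human CMV immediate early enhancer and promoter, the fluorescent protein coding sequence, a short linker region, the H2B coding sequence (HIST1H2BJ/H2BC11) and the SV40 poly(A) signal. mCrimson2 therefore sits at the N terminus of the histone. The automated annotation labels the fluorescent protein as mNeptune2.5, which probably reflects a closest match to a related protein in the annotation database rather than a different payload; the catalogue entry identifies it as mCrimson2, with excitation at 588 nm and emission at 615 nm. The H2B insert carries two recorded substitutions, D26G and V119I. The short large T antigen, ble and bGH poly(A) fragments in the feature table look like partial matches within backbone sequence rather than functional elements.

Because H2B is incorporated into nucleosomes, the fusion marks chromatin, and the record lists its localization as nucleus/histones. Such a construct is suited to imaging nuclei in transfected mammalian cells in the red channel.
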