Features (pLannotate 1.2.2; 15 found; start..end, strand, type, name):
      1..304     +  enhancer       CMV enhancer: human cytomegalovirus immediate early enhancer
    305..508     +  promoter       CMV promoter: human cytomegalovirus (CMV) immediate early promoter
    553..1284    +  CDS            mNeptune2.5: mNeptune2.5 is a basic (constitutively fluorescent) red fluorescent protein published in 2014, derived from Entacmaea quadricolor. It is reported to be a rapidly-maturing monomer with moderate acid sensitivity.
   1315..1692    +  CDS            H2B: human histone H2B; HIST1H2BJ
   1715..1799    +  CDS            large T antigen (fragment): large T antigen from SV40 (simian virus 40)
   1822..1943    +  polyA_signal   SV40 poly(A) signal: SV40 polyadenylation signal
   1977..2405    -  rep_origin     f1 ori (sequence partly withheld): f1 bacteriophage origin of replication; arrow indicates direction of (+) strand synthesis
   2432..2536    +  promoter       AmpR promoter: bla
   2538..2895    +  promoter       SV40 promoter: SV40 enhancer and early promoter
   2930..3724    +  CDS            NeoR/KanR: aminoglycoside phosphotransferase from Tn5; aph(3')-II (or nptII); confers resistance to neomycin, kanamycin, and G418 (Geneticin®)
   3745..3897    +  CDS            ble (fragment): BLE_KLEPN - Experimental evidence at protein level: Swiss-Prot protein existence level 1. Binding protein with a strong affinity to the bleomycin family of antibiotics. Binds to CL990; an antimitotic-antibiotic compound. From Klebsiella pneumoniae.
   3956..4003    +  polyA_signal   HSV TK poly(A) signal: herpes simplex virus thymidine kinase polyadenylation signal (Cole and Stacy, 1985)
   4094..4110    -  polyA_signal   bGH poly(A) signal (fragment): bovine growth hormone polyadenylation signal
   4332..4920    +  rep_origin     ori: high-copy-number ColE1/pMB1/pBR322/pUC origin of replication
   5035..5094    +  enhancer       CMV enhancer (fragment): human cytomegalovirus immediate early enhancer
>Addgene plasmid #56189 | mCrimson2-H2B-C-10 | addgene full sequence | sequence record 221678 | Addgene NGS Result
CGTTACATAACTTACGGTAAATGGCCCGCCTGGCTGACCGCCCAACGACCCCCGCCCATTGACGTCAATA
ATGACGTATGTTCCCATAGTAACGCCAATAGGGACTTTCCATTGACGTCAATGGGTGGAGTATTTACGGT
AAACTGCCCACTTGGCAGTACATCAAGTGTATCATATGCCAAGTACGCCCCCTATTGACGTCAATGACGG
TAAATGGCCCGCCTGGCATTATGCCCAGTACATGACCTTATGGGACTTTCCTACTTGGCAGTACATCTAC
GTATTAGTCATCGCTATTACCATGGTGATGCGGTTTTGGCAGTACATCAATGGGCGTGGATAGCGGTTTG
ACTCACGGGGATTTCCAAGTCTCCACCCCATTGACGTCAATGGGAGTTTGTTTTGGCACCAAAATCAACG
GGACTTTCCAAAATGTCGTAACAACTCCGCCCCATTGACGCAAATGGGCGGTAGGCGTGTACGGTGGGAG
GTCTATATAAGCAGAGCTGGTTTAGTGAACCGTCAGATCCGCTAGCGCTACCGGTCGCCACCATGGTGAG
CAAGGGCGAGGAGCTGATCAAGGAGAACATGCACAGCAAGCTGTACCTGGAAGGCAGCGTGAACGGCCAC
CAGTTCAAGTGCACCCACGAAGGGGAGGGCAAGCCCTACGAGGGCACCCAGACCAACAGGATCAAGGTGG
TGGAGGGAGGCCCCCTGCCGTTCGCATTCGACATCCTGGCCACCATGTTTATGTACGGGAGCAAGGCCTT
CATCAAGTACCCCAAGGGCCTCCCCGATTATTTTAAGCAGTCCTTCCCTGAGGGCTTCACATGGGAGAGA
ACCATGGTGTTCGAAGACGGGGGCGTGCTGACCGCCACCCAGGACACCAGCCTCCAGGACGGCTGCCTCA
TCTACAACGTGAAGCTGAGAGGGGTGAACTTCCCAGCCAACGGCCCCGTGATGAAGCAGACAACACTGGG
CTGGGAGCCCAGCACCGAGACCCTGTACCCCGCTGACGGCGCCCTGGAAGGCAGATGCGACATGGCCCTG
AAGCTCGTGGGCGGGGGCCACCTGCACTGCAACTTCAAGACCACATACAAATCCAAGAAACCCGCTACAA
ACCTCAAGATGCCCGGCGTCCACTACGTGGACCGCAGACTGGAAAGAATCAAGGAGGCCGACAACGAGAC
CTACGTCGAGCAGCACGAGGTGGCTGTGGCCAGATACTGCGACCTCCCTAGCAAACTGGGGCACAAACTT
AATGGCATGGACGAGCTGTACAAGTCCGGACTCAGATCTGGAGGCTCCGGAGGCCCAGAGCCAGCGAAGT
CTGCTCCCGCCCCGAAAAAGGGCTCCAAGAAGGCGGTGACTAAGGCGCAGAAGAAAGGCGGCAAGAAGCG
CAAGCGCAGCCGCAAGGAGAGCTATTCCATCTATGTGTACAAGGTTCTGAAGCAGGTCCACCCTGACACC
GGCATTTCGTCCAAGGCCATGGGCATCATGAATTCGTTTGTGAACGACATTTTCGAGCGCATCGCAGGTG
AGGCTTCCCGCCTGGCGCATTACAACAAGCGCTCGACCATCACCTCCAGGGAGATCCAGACGGCCGTGCG
CCTGCTGCTGCCTGGGGAGTTGGCCAAGCACGCCGTGTCCGAGGGTACTAAGGCCATCACCAAGTACACC
AGCGCTAAGTAAGGATCCACCGGATCTAGATAACTGATCATAATCAGCCATACCACATTTGTAGAGGTTT
TACTTGCTTTAAAAAACCTCCCACACCTCCCCCTGAACCTGAAACATAAAATGAATGCAATTGTTGTTGT
TAACTTGTTTATTGCAGCTTATAATGGTTACAAATAAAGCAATAGCATCACAAATTTCACAAATAAAGCA
TTTTTTTCACTGCATTCTAGTTGTGGTTTGTCCAAACTCATCAATGTATCTTAACGCGTAAATTGTAAGC
GTTAATATTTTGTTAAAATTCGCGTTAAATTTTTGTTAAATCAGCTCATTTTTTAACCAATAGGCCGAAA
TCGGCAAAATCCCTTATAAATCAAAAGAATAGACCGAGATAGGGT
[37 nt withheld, positions 2076-2112]
AAAGAACGTGGACTCCAACGTCAAAGG
[49 nt withheld, positions 2140-2188]
T
[91 nt withheld, positions 2190-2280]
G
[124 nt withheld, positions 2282-2405]
CAGGTGGCACTTTTCGGGGAAATGTGCGCGGAACCCCTATTTGTTTATTTTTCTAAATACATTCAAATAT
GTATCCGCTCATGAGACAATAACCCTGATAAATGCTTCAATAATATTGAAAAAGGAAGAGTCCTGAGGCG
GAAAGAACCAGCTGTGGAATGTGTGTCAGTTAGGGTGTGGAAAGTCCCCAGGCTCCCCAGCAGGCAGAAG
TATGCAAAGCATGCATCTCAATTAGTCAGCAACCAGGTGTGGAAAGTCCCCAGGCTCCCCAGCAGGCAGA
AGTATGCAAAGCATGCATCTCAATTAGTCAGCAACCATAGTCCCGCCCCTAACTCCGCCCATCCCGCCCC
TAACTCCGCCCAGTTCCGCCCATTCTCCGCCCCATGGCTGACTAATTTTTTTTATTTATGCAGAGGCCGA
GGCCGCCTCGGCCTCTGAGCTATTCCAGAAGTAGTGAGGAGGCTTTTTTGGAGGCCTAGGCTTTTGCAAA
GATCGATCAAGAGACAGGATGAGGATCGTTTCGCATGATTGAACAAGATGGATTGCACGCAGGTTCTCCG
GCCGCTTGGGTGGAGAGGCTATTCGGCTATGACTGGGCACAACAGACAATCGGCTGCTCTGATGCCGCCG
TGTTCCGGCTGTCAGCGCAGGGGCGCCCGGTTCTTTTTGTCAAGACCGACCTGTCCGGTGCCCTGAATGA
ACTGCAAGACGAGGCAGCGCGGCTATCGTGGCTGGCCACGACGGGCGTTCCTTGCGCAGCTGTGCTCGAC
GTTGTCACTGAAGCGGGAAGGGACTGGCTGCTATTGGGCGAAGTGCCGGGGCAGGATCTCCTGTCATCTC
ACCTTGCTCCTGCCGAGAAAGTATCCATCATGGCTGATGCAATGCGGCGGCTGCATACGCTTGATCCGGC
TACCTGCCCATTCGACCACCAAGCGAAACATCGCATCGAGCGAGCACGTACTCGGATGGAAGCCGGTCTT
GTCGATCAGGATGATCTGGACGAAGAGCATCAGGGGCTCGCGCCAGCCGAACTGTTCGCCAGGCTCAAGG
CGAGCATGCCCGACGGCGAGGATCTCGTCGTGACCCATGGCGATGCCTGCTTGCCGAATATCATGGTGGA
AAATGGCCGCTTTTCTGGATTCATCGACTGTGGCCGGCTGGGTGTGGCGGACCGCTATCAGGACATAGCG
TTGGCTACCCGTGATATTGCTGAAGAGCTTGGCGGCGAATGGGCTGACCGCTTCCTCGTGCTTTACGGTA
TCGCCGCTCCCGATTCGCAGCGCATCGCCTTCTATCGCCTTCTTGACGAGTTCTTCTGAGCGGGACTCTG
GGGTTCGAAATGACCGACCAAGCGACGCCCAACCTGCCATCACGAGATTTCGATTCCACCGCCGCCTTCT
ATGAAAGGTTGGGCTTCGGAATCGTTTTCCGGGACGCCGGCTGGATGATCCTCCAGCGCGGGGATCTCAT
GCTGGAGTTCTTCGCCCACCCTAGGGGGAGGCTAACTGAAACACGGAAGGAGACAATACCGGAAGGAACC
CGCGCTATGACGGCAATAAAAAGACAGAATAAAACGCACGGTGTTGGGTCGTTTGTTCATAAACGCGGGG
TTCGGTCCCAGGGCTGGCACTCTGTCGATACCCCACCGAGACCCCATTGGGGCCAATACGCCCGCGTTTC
TTCCTTTTCCCCACCCCACCCCCCAAGTTCGGGTGAAGGCCCAGGGCTCGCAGCCAACGTCGGGGCGGCA
GGCCCTGCCATAGCCTCAGGTTACTCATATATACTTTAGATTGATTTAAAACTTCATTTTTAATTTAAAA
GGATCTAGGTGAAGATCCTTTTTGATAATCTCATGACCAAAATCCCTTAACGTGAGTTTTCGTTCCACTG
AGCGTCAGACCCCGTAGAAAAGATCAAAGGATCTTCTTGAGATCCTTTTTTTCTGCGCGTAATCTGCTGC
TTGCAAACAAAAAAACCACCGCTACCAGCGGTGGTTTGTTTGCCGGATCAAGAGCTACCAACTCTTTTTC
CGAAGGTAACTGGCTTCAGCAGAGCGCAGATACCAAATACTGTTCTTCTAGTGTAGCCGTAGTTAGGCCA
CCACTTCAAGAACTCTGTAGCACCGCCTACATACCTCGCTCTGCTAATCCTGTTACCAGTGGCTGCTGCC
AGTGGCGATAAGTCGTGTCTTACCGGGTTGGACTCAAGACGATAGTTACCGGATAAGGCGCAGCGGTCGG
GCTGAACGGGGGGTTCGTGCACACAGCCCAGCTTGGAGCGAACGACCTACACCGAACTGAGATACCTACA
GCGTGAGCTATGAGAAAGCGCCACGCTTCCCGAAGGGAGAAAGGCGGACAGGTATCCGGTAAGCGGCAGG
GTCGGAACAGGAGAGCGCACGAGGGAGCTTCCAGGGGGAAACGCCTGGTATCTTTATAGTCCTGTCGGGT
TTCGCCACCTCTGACTTGAGCGTCGATTTTTGTGATGCTCGTCAGGGGGGCGGAGCCTATGGAAAAACGC
CAGCAACGCGGCCTTTTTACGGTTCCTGGCCTTTTGCTGGCCTTTTGCTCACATGTTCTTTCCTGCGTTA
TCCCCTGATTCTGTGGATAACCGTATTACCGCCATGCATTAGTTATTAATAGTAATCAATTACGGGGTCA
TTAGTTCATAGCCCATATATGGAGTTCCG
