>Addgene plasmid #56189 | mCrimson2-H2B-C-10 | depositor partial sequence | sequence record 87087 | insert sequence
GCAGTCCTAGTGACGTCAGATCCGCTAGCGCTACCGGTCGCCACCATGGTGAGCAAGGGCGAGGAGCTGA
TCAAGGAGAACATGCACAGCAAGCTGTACCTGGAAGGCAGCGTGAACGGCCACCAGTTCAAGTGCACCCA
CGAAGGGGAGGGCAAGCCCTACGAGGGCACCCAGACCAACAGGATCAAGGTGGTGGAGGGAGGCCCCCTG
CCGTTCGCATTCGACATCCTGGCCACCATGTTTATGTACGGGAGCAAGGCCTTCATCAAGTACCCCAAGG
GCCTCCCCGATTATTTTAAGCAGTCCTTCCCTGAGGGCTTCACATGGGAGAGAACCATGGTGTTCGAAGA
CGGGGGCGTGCTGACCGCCACCCAGGACACCAGCCTCCAGGACGGCTGCCTCATCTACAACGTGAAGCTG
AGAGGGGTGAACTTCCCAGCCAACGGCCCCGTGATGAAGCAGACAACACTGGGCTGGGAGCCCAGCACCG
AGACCCTGTACCCCGCTGACGGCGCCCTGGAAGGCAGATGCGACATGGCCCTGAAGCTCGTGGGCGGGGG
CCACCTGCACTGCAACTTCAAGACCACATACAAATCCAAGAAACCCGCTACAAACCTCAAGATGCCCGGC
GTCCACTACGTGGACCGCAGACTGGAAAGAATCAAGGAGGCCGACAACGAGACCTACGTCGAGCAGCACG
AGGTGGCTGTGGCCAGATACTGCGACCTCCCTAGCAAACTGGGGCACAAACTTAATGGCATGGACGAGCT
GTACAAGTCCGGACTCAGATCTGGAGGCTCCGGAGGCCCAGAGCCAGCGAAGTCTGCTCCCGCCCCGAAA
AAGGGCTCCAAGAAGGCGGTGACTAAGGCGCAGAAGAAAGGCGGCAAGAAGCGCAAGCGCAGCCGCAAGG
AGAGCTATTCCATCTATGTGTACAAGGTTCTGAAGCAGGTCCACCCTGACACCGGCATTTCGTCCAAGGC
CATGGGCATCATGAATTCGTTTGTGAACGACATTTTCGAGCGCATCGCAGGTGAGGCTTCCCGCCTGGCG
CATTACAACAAGCGCTCGACCATCACCTCCAGGGAGATCCAGACGGCCGTGCGCCTGCTGCTGCCTGGGG
AGTTGGCCAAGCACGCCGTGTCCGAGGGTACTAAGGCCATCACCAAGTACACCAGCGCTAAGTAAGGATC
CACCGGATCTAGATAACTGATCATAATCAGCCATACCACATTGTAGAGAAGCC
